>Addgene plasmid #148859 | pSpCas9(BB)-2A-Puro-V2.0-sgHsXRN1_AH | depositor full sequence | sequence record 291307 | Full Sequence
GAGGGCCTATTTCCCATGATTCCTTCATATTTGCATATACGATACAAGGCTGTTAGAGAGATAATTGGAA
TTAATTTGACTGTAAACACAAAGATATTAGTACAAAATACGTGACGTAGAAAGTAATAATTTCTTGGGTA
GTTTGCAGTTTTAAAATTATGTTTTAAAATGGACTATCATATGCTTACCGTAACTTGAAAGTATTTCGAT
TTCTTGGCTTTATATATCTTGTGGAAAGGACGAAACACCGAGAGAAGAAGTTCGATTTGGGTTTTAGAGC
TAGAAATAGCAAGTTAAAATAAGGCTAGTCCGTTATCAACTTGAAAAAGTGGCACCGAGTCGGTGCTTTT
TTGTTTTAGAGCTAGAAATAGCAAGTTAAAATAAGGCTAGTCCGTTTTTAGCGCGTGCGCCAATTCTGCA
GACAAATGGCTCTAGAGGTACCCGTTACATAACTTACGGTAAATGGCCCGCCTGGCTGACCGCCCAACGA
CCCCCGCCCATTGACGTCAATAGTAACGCCAATAGGGACTTTCCATTGACGTCAATGGGTGGAGTATTTA
CGGTAAACTGCCCACTTGGCAGTACATCAAGTGTATCATATGCCAAGTACGCCCCCTATTGACGTCAATG
ACGGTAAATGGCCCGCCTGGCATTGTGCCCAGTACATGACCTTATGGGACTTTCCTACTTGGCAGTACAT
CTACGTATTAGTCATCGCTATTACCATGGTCGAGGTGAGCCCCACGTTCTGCTTCACTCTCCCCATCTCC
CCCCCCTCCCCACCCCCAATTTTGTATTTATTTATTTTTTAATTATTTTGTGCAGCGATGGGGGCGGGGG
GGGGGGGGGGGCGCGCGCCAGGCGGGGCGGGGCGGGGCGAGGGGCGGGGCGGGGCGAGGCGGAGAGGTGC
GGCGGCAGCCAATCAGAGCGGCGCGCTCCGAAAGTTTCCTTTTATGGCGAGGCGGCGGCGGCGGCGGCCC
TATAAAAAGCGAAGCGCGCGGCGGGCGGGAGTCGCTGCGCGCTGCCTTCGCCCCGTGCCCCGCTCCGCCG
CCGCCTCGCGCCGCCCGCCCCGGCTCTGACTGACCGCGTTACTCCCACAGGTGAGCGGGCGGGACGGCCC
TTCTCCTCCGGGCTGTAATTAGCTGAGCAAGAGGTAAGGGTTTAAGGGATGGTTGGTTGGTGGGGTATTA
ATGTTTAATTACCTGGAGCACCTGCCTGAAATCACTTTTTTTCAGGTTGGACCGGTGCCACCATGGACTA
TAAGGACCACGACGGAGACTACAAGGATCATGATATTGATTACAAAGACGATGACGATAAGATGGCCCCA
AAGAAGAAGCGGAAGGTCGGTATCCACGGAGTCCCAGCAGCCGACAAGAAGTACAGCATCGGCCTGGACA
TCGGCACCAACTCTGTGGGCTGGGCCGTGATCACCGACGAGTACAAGGTGCCCAGCAAGAAATTCAAGGT
GCTGGGCAACACCGACCGGCACAGCATCAAGAAGAACCTGATCGGAGCCCTGCTGTTCGACAGCGGCGAA
ACAGCCGAGGCCACCCGGCTGAAGAGAACCGCCAGAAGAAGATACACCAGACGGAAGAACCGGATCTGCT
ATCTGCAAGAGATCTTCAGCAACGAGATGGCCAAGGTGGACGACAGCTTCTTCCACAGACTGGAAGAGTC
CTTCCTGGTGGAAGAGGATAAGAAGCACGAGCGGCACCCCATCTTCGGCAACATCGTGGACGAGGTGGCC
TACCACGAGAAGTACCCCACCATCTACCACCTGAGAAAGAAACTGGTGGACAGCACCGACAAGGCCGACC
TGCGGCTGATCTATCTGGCCCTGGCCCACATGATCAAGTTCCGGGGCCACTTCCTGATCGAGGGCGACCT
GAACCCCGACAACAGCGACGTGGACAAGCTGTTCATCCAGCTGGTGCAGACCTACAACCAGCTGTTCGAG
GAAAACCCCATCAACGCCAGCGGCGTGGACGCCAAGGCCATCCTGTCTGCCAGACTGAGCAAGAGCAGAC
GGCTGGAAAATCTGATCGCCCAGCTGCCCGGCGAGAAGAAGAATGGCCTGTTCGGAAACCTGATTGCCCT
GAGCCTGGGCCTGACCCCCAACTTCAAGAGCAACTTCGACCTGGCCGAGGATGCCAAACTGCAGCTGAGC
AAGGACACCTACGACGACGACCTGGACAACCTGCTGGCCCAGATCGGCGACCAGTACGCCGACCTGTTTC
TGGCCGCCAAGAACCTGTCCGACGCCATCCTGCTGAGCGACATCCTGAGAGTGAACACCGAGATCACCAA
GGCCCCCCTGAGCGCCTCTATGATCAAGAGATACGACGAGCACCACCAGGACCTGACCCTGCTGAAAGCT
CTCGTGCGGCAGCAGCTGCCTGAGAAGTACAAAGAGATTTTCTTCGACCAGAGCAAGAACGGCTACGCCG
GCTACATTGACGGCGGAGCCAGCCAGGAAGAGTTCTACAAGTTCATCAAGCCCATCCTGGAAAAGATGGA
CGGCACCGAGGAACTGCTCGTGAAGCTGAACAGAGAGGACCTGCTGCGGAAGCAGCGGACCTTCGACAAC
GGCAGCATCCCCCACCAGATCCACCTGGGAGAGCTGCACGCCATTCTGCGGCGGCAGGAAGATTTTTACC
CATTCCTGAAGGACAACCGGGAAAAGATCGAGAAGATCCTGACCTTCCGCATCCCCTACTACGTGGGCCC
TCTGGCCAGGGGAAACAGCAGATTCGCCTGGATGACCAGAAAGAGCGAGGAAACCATCACCCCCTGGAAC
TTCGAGGAAGTGGTGGACAAGGGCGCTTCCGCCCAGAGCTTCATCGAGCGGATGACCAACTTCGATAAGA
ACCTGCCCAACGAGAAGGTGCTGCCCAAGCACAGCCTGCTGTACGAGTACTTCACCGTGTATAACGAGCT
GACCAAAGTGAAATACGTGACCGAGGGAATGAGAAAGCCCGCCTTCCTGAGCGGCGAGCAGAAAAAGGCC
ATCGTGGACCTGCTGTTCAAGACCAACCGGAAAGTGACCGTGAAGCAGCTGAAAGAGGACTACTTCAAGA
AAATCGAGTGCTTCGACTCCGTGGAAATCTCCGGCGTGGAAGATCGGTTCAACGCCTCCCTGGGCACATA
CCACGATCTGCTGAAAATTATCAAGGACAAGGACTTCCTGGACAATGAGGAAAACGAGGACATTCTGGAA
GATATCGTGCTGACCCTGACACTGTTTGAGGACAGAGAGATGATCGAGGAACGGCTGAAAACCTATGCCC
ACCTGTTCGACGACAAAGTGATGAAGCAGCTGAAGCGGCGGAGATACACCGGCTGGGGCAGGCTGAGCCG
GAAGCTGATCAACGGCATCCGGGACAAGCAGTCCGGCAAGACAATCCTGGATTTCCTGAAGTCCGACGGC
TTCGCCAACAGAAACTTCATGCAGCTGATCCACGACGACAGCCTGACCTTTAAAGAGGACATCCAGAAAG
CCCAGGTGTCCGGCCAGGGCGATAGCCTGCACGAGCACATTGCCAATCTGGCCGGCAGCCCCGCCATTAA
GAAGGGCATCCTGCAGACAGTGAAGGTGGTGGACGAGCTCGTGAAAGTGATGGGCCGGCACAAGCCCGAG
AACATCGTGATCGAAATGGCCAGAGAGAACCAGACCACCCAGAAGGGACAGAAGAACAGCCGCGAGAGAA
TGAAGCGGATCGAAGAGGGCATCAAAGAGCTGGGCAGCCAGATCCTGAAAGAACACCCCGTGGAAAACAC
CCAGCTGCAGAACGAGAAGCTGTACCTGTACTACCTGCAGAATGGGCGGGATATGTACGTGGACCAGGAA
CTGGACATCAACCGGCTGTCCGACTACGATGTGGACCATATCGTGCCTCAGAGCTTTCTGAAGGACGACT
CCATCGACAACAAGGTGCTGACCAGAAGCGACAAGAACCGGGGCAAGAGCGACAACGTGCCCTCCGAAGA
GGTCGTGAAGAAGATGAAGAACTACTGGCGGCAGCTGCTGAACGCCAAGCTGATTACCCAGAGAAAGTTC
GACAATCTGACCAAGGCCGAGAGAGGCGGCCTGAGCGAACTGGATAAGGCCGGCTTCATCAAGAGACAGC
TGGTGGAAACCCGGCAGATCACAAAGCACGTGGCACAGATCCTGGACTCCCGGATGAACACTAAGTACGA
CGAGAATGACAAGCTGATCCGGGAAGTGAAAGTGATCACCCTGAAGTCCAAGCTGGTGTCCGATTTCCGG
AAGGATTTCCAGTTTTACAAAGTGCGCGAGATCAACAACTACCACCACGCCCACGACGCCTACCTGAACG
CCGTCGTGGGAACCGCCCTGATCAAAAAGTACCCTAAGCTGGAAAGCGAGTTCGTGTACGGCGACTACAA
GGTGTACGACGTGCGGAAGATGATCGCCAAGAGCGAGCAGGAAATCGGCAAGGCTACCGCCAAGTACTTC
TTCTACAGCAACATCATGAACTTTTTCAAGACCGAGATTACCCTGGCCAACGGCGAGATCCGGAAGCGGC
CTCTGATCGAGACAAACGGCGAAACCGGGGAGATCGTGTGGGATAAGGGCCGGGATTTTGCCACCGTGCG
GAAAGTGCTGAGCATGCCCCAAGTGAATATCGTGAAAAAGACCGAGGTGCAGACAGGCGGCTTCAGCAAA
GAGTCTATCCTGCCCAAGAGGAACAGCGATAAGCTGATCGCCAGAAAGAAGGACTGGGACCCTAAGAAGT
ACGGCGGCTTCGACAGCCCCACCGTGGCCTATTCTGTGCTGGTGGTGGCCAAAGTGGAAAAGGGCAAGTC
CAAGAAACTGAAGAGTGTGAAAGAGCTGCTGGGGATCACCATCATGGAAAGAAGCAGCTTCGAGAAGAAT
CCCATCGACTTTCTGGAAGCCAAGGGCTACAAAGAAGTGAAAAAGGACCTGATCATCAAGCTGCCTAAGT
ACTCCCTGTTCGAGCTGGAAAACGGCCGGAAGAGAATGCTGGCCTCTGCCGGCGAACTGCAGAAGGGAAA
CGAACTGGCCCTGCCCTCCAAATATGTGAACTTCCTGTACCTGGCCAGCCACTATGAGAAGCTGAAGGGC
TCCCCCGAGGATAATGAGCAGAAACAGCTGTTTGTGGAACAGCACAAGCACTACCTGGACGAGATCATCG
AGCAGATCAGCGAGTTCTCCAAGAGAGTGATCCTGGCCGACGCTAATCTGGACAAAGTGCTGTCCGCCTA
CAACAAGCACCGGGATAAGCCCATCAGAGAGCAGGCCGAGAATATCATCCACCTGTTTACCCTGACCAAT
CTGGGAGCCCCTGCCGCCTTCAAGTACTTTGACACCACCATCGACCGGAAGAGGTACACCAGCACCAAAG
AGGTGCTGGACGCCACCCTGATCCACCAGAGCATCACCGGCCTGTACGAGACACGGATCGACCTGTCTCA
GCTGGGAGGCGACAAAAGGCCGGCGGCCACGAAAAAGGCCGGCCAGGCAAAAAAGAAAAAGGAATTCGGC
AGTGGAGAGGGCAGAGGAAGTCTGCTAACATGCGGTGACGTCGAGGAGAATCCTGGCCCAATGACCGAGT
ACAAGCCCACGGTGCGCCTCGCCACCCGCGACGACGTCCCCAGGGCCGTACGCACCCTCGCCGCCGCGTT
CGCCGACTACCCCGCCACGCGCCACACCGTCGATCCGGACCGCCACATCGAGCGGGTCACCGAGCTGCAA
GAACTCTTCCTCACGCGCGTCGGGCTCGACATCGGCAAGGTGTGGGTCGCGGACGACGGCGCCGCGGTGG
CGGTCTGGACCACGCCGGAGAGCGTCGAAGCGGGGGCGGTGTTCGCCGAGATCGGCCCGCGCATGGCCGA
GTTGAGCGGTTCCCGGCTGGCCGCGCAGCAACAGATGGAAGGCCTCCTGGCGCCGCACCGGCCCAAGGAG
CCCGCGTGGTTCCTGGCCACCGTCGGAGTCTCGCCCGACCACCAGGGCAAGGGTCTGGGCAGCGCCGTCG
TGCTCCCCGGAGTGGAGGCGGCCGAGCGCGCCGGGGTGCCCGCCTTCCTGGAGACCTCCGCGCCCCGCAA
CCTCCCCTTCTACGAGCGGCTCGGCTTCACCGTCACCGCCGACGTCGAGGTGCCCGAAGGACCGCGCACC
TGGTGCATGACCCGCAAGCCCGGTGCCTGAGAATTCTAACTAGAGCTCGCTGATCAGCCTCGACTGTGCC
TTCTAGTTGCCAGCCATCTGTTGTTTGCCCCTCCCCCGTGCCTTCCTTGACCCTGGAAGGTGCCACTCCC
ACTGTCCTTTCCTAATAAAATGAGGAAATTGCATCGCATTGTCTGAGTAGGTGTCATTCTATTCTGGGGG
GTGGGGTGGGGCAGGACAGCAAGGGGGAGGATTGGGAAGAGAATAGCAGGCATGCTGGGGAGCGGCCGCA
GGAACCCCTAGTGATGGAGTTGGCCACTCCCTCTCTGCGCGCTCGCTCGCTCACTGAGGCCGGGCGACCA
AAGGTCGCCCGACGCCCGGGCTTTGCCCGGGCGGCCTCAGTGAGCGAGCGAGCGCGCAGCTGCCTGCAGG
GGCGCCTGATGCGGTATTTTCTCCTTACGCATCTGTGCGGTATTTCACACCGCATA
[95 nt withheld, positions 6637-6731]
T
[46 nt withheld, positions 6733-6778]
C
[141 nt withheld, positions 6780-6920]
CCTTTGACGTTGGAGTCCACGTTCTTT
[37 nt withheld, positions 6948-6984]
ACTCTATCTCGGGCTATTCTTTTGATTTATAAGGGATTTTGCCGATTTCGGTCTATTGGTTAAAAAATGA
GCTGATTTAACAAAAATTTAACGCGAATTTTAACAAAATATTAACGTTTACAATTTTATGGTGCACTCTC
AGTACAATCTGCTCTGATGCCGCATAGTTAAGCCAGCCCCGACACCCGCCAACACCCGCTGACGCGCCCT
GACGGGCTTGTCTGCTCCCGGCATCCGCTTACAGACAAGCTGTGACCGTCTCCGGGAGCTGCATGTGTCA
GAGGTTTTCACCGTCATCACCGAAACGCGCGAGACGAAAGGGCCTCGTGATACGCCTATTTTTATAGGTT
AATGTCATGATAATAATGGTTTCTTAGACGTCAGGTGGCACTTTTCGGGGAAATGTGCGCGGAACCCCTA
TTTGTTTATTTTTCTAAATACATTCAAATATGTATCCGCTCATGAGACAATAACCCTGATAAATGCTTCA
ATAATATTGAAAAAGGAAGAGTATGAGTATTCAACATTTCCGTGTCGCCCTTATTCCCTTTTTTGCGGCA
TTTTGCCTTCCTGTTTTTGCTCACCCAGAAACGCTGGTGAAAGTAAAAGATGCTGAAGATCAGTTGGGTG
CACGAGTGGGTTACATCGAACTGGATCTCAACAGCGGTAAGATCCTTGAGAGTTTTCGCCCCGAAGAACG
TTTTCCAATGATGAGCACTTTTAAAGTTCTGCTATGTGGCGCGGTATTATCCCGTATTGACGCCGGGCAA
GAGCAACTCGGTCGCCGCATACACTATTCTCAGAATGACTTGGTTGAGTACTCACCAGTCACAGAAAAGC
ATCTTACGGATGGCATGACAGTAAGAGAATTATGCAGTGCTGCCATAACCATGAGTGATAACACTGCGGC
CAACTTACTTCTGACAACGATCGGAGGACCGAAGGAGCTAACCGCTTTTTTGCACAACATGGGGGATCAT
GTAACTCGCCTTGATCGTTGGGAACCGGAGCTGAATGAAGCCATACCAAACGACGAGCGTGACACCACGA
TGCCTGTAGCAATGGCAACAACGTTGCGCAAACTATTAACTGGCGAACTACTTACTCTAGCTTCCCGGCA
ACAATTAATAGACTGGATGGAGGCGGATAAAGTTGCAGGACCACTTCTGCGCTCGGCCCTTCCGGCTGGC
TGGTTTATTGCTGATAAATCTGGAGCCGGTGAGCGTGGAAGCCGCGGTATCATTGCAGCACTGGGGCCAG
ATGGTAAGCCCTCCCGTATCGTAGTTATCTACACGACGGGGAGTCAGGCAACTATGGATGAACGAAATAG
ACAGATCGCTGAGATAGGTGCCTCACTGATTAAGCATTGGTAACTGTCAGACCAAGTTTACTCATATATA
CTTTAGATTGATTTAAAACTTCATTTTTAATTTAAAAGGATCTAGGTGAAGATCCTTTTTGATAATCTCA
TGACCAAAATCCCTTAACGTGAGTTTTCGTTCCACTGAGCGTCAGACCCCGTAGAAAAGATCAAAGGATC
TTCTTGAGATCCTTTTTTTCTGCGCGTAATCTGCTGCTTGCAAACAAAAAAACCACCGCTACCAGCGGTG
GTTTGTTTGCCGGATCAAGAGCTACCAACTCTTTTTCCGAAGGTAACTGGCTTCAGCAGAGCGCAGATAC
CAAATACTGTTCTTCTAGTGTAGCCGTAGTTAGGCCACCACTTCAAGAACTCTGTAGCACCGCCTACATA
CCTCGCTCTGCTAATCCTGTTACCAGTGGCTGCTGCCAGTGGCGATAAGTCGTGTCTTACCGGGTTGGAC
TCAAGACGATAGTTACCGGATAAGGCGCAGCGGTCGGGCTGAACGGGGGGTTCGTGCACACAGCCCAGCT
TGGAGCGAACGACCTACACCGAACTGAGATACCTACAGCGTGAGCTATGAGAAAGCGCCACGCTTCCCGA
AGGGAGAAAGGCGGACAGGTATCCGGTAAGCGGCAGGGTCGGAACAGGAGAGCGCACGAGGGAGCTTCCA
GGGGGAAACGCCTGGTATCTTTATAGTCCTGTCGGGTTTCGCCACCTCTGACTTGAGCGTCGATTTTTGT
GATGCTCGTCAGGGGGGCGGAGCCTATGGAAAAACGCCAGCAACGCGGCCTTTTTACGGTTCCTGGCCTT
TTGCTGGCCTTTTGCTCACATGT
Features (pLannotate 1.2.2; 19 found; start..end, strand, type, name):
      1..241     +  promoter       U6 promoter: RNA polymerase III promoter for human U6 snRNA
    271..346     +  misc_RNA       gRNA scaffold: guide RNA scaffold for the Streptococcus pyogenes CRISPR/Cas9 system
    353..396     +  misc_RNA       gRNA scaffold (fragment): guide RNA scaffold for the Streptococcus pyogenes CRISPR/Cas9 system
    443..728     +  enhancer       CMV enhancer: human cytomegalovirus immediate early enhancer; contains an 18-bp deletion relative to the standard CMV enhancer
    730..1007    +  promoter       chicken β-actin promoter: No description available
   1008..1235    +  intron         hybrid intron: hybrid between chicken β-actin (CBA) and minute virus of mice (MMV) introns (Gray et al., 2011)
   1373..2974    +  CDS            Cas9(N): N-terminal portion of Streptococcus pyogenes Cas9 (Zetsche et al., 2015)
   2975..5473    +  CDS            Cas9(C): C-terminal portion of Streptococcus pyogenes Cas9 (Zetsche et al., 2015)
   5474..5521    +  CDS            nucleoplasmin NLS: bipartite nuclear localization signal from nucleoplasmin
   5591..6190    +  CDS            PuroR (fragment): puromycin N-acetyltransferase; pac from Streptomyces; confers resistance to puromycin
   6224..6335    +  polyA_signal   bGH poly(A) signal: bovine growth hormone polyadenylation signal
   6440..6580    +  repeat_region  AAV2 ITR: inverted terminal repeat of adeno-associated virus serotype 2 inverted
   6585..6636    -  misc_feature   bom (fragment): basis of mobility region from pBR322
   6655..7110    +  rep_origin     f1 ori (sequence partly withheld): f1 bacteriophage origin of replication; arrow indicates direction of (+) strand synthesis
   7111..7160    -  misc_feature   bom (fragment): basis of mobility region from pBR322
   7262..7297    -  CDS            rop (fragment): Rop protein, which maintains plasmids at low copy number; rop
   7392..7496    +  promoter       AmpR promoter: bla
   7497..8357    +  CDS            AmpR: β-lactamase; bla; confers resistance to ampicillin, carbenicillin, and related antibiotics
   8528..9116    +  rep_origin     ori: high-copy-number ColE1/pMB1/pBR322/pUC origin of replication
