>Addgene plasmid #148859 | pSpCas9(BB)-2A-Puro-V2.0-sgHsXRN1_AH | addgene full sequence | sequence record 478935 | Addgene NGS Result
GAGGGCCTATTTCCCATGATTCCTTCATATTTGCATATACGATACAAGGCTGTTAGAGAGATAATTGGAA
TTAATTTGACTGTAAACACAAAGATATTAGTACAAAATACGTGACGTAGAAAGTAATAATTTCTTGGGTA
GTTTGCAGTTTTAAAATTATGTTTTAAAATGGACTATCATATGCTTACCGTAACTTGAAAGTATTTCGAT
TTCTTGGCTTTATATATCTTGTGGAAAGGACGAAACACCGAGAGAAGAAGTTCGATTTGGGTTTTAGAGC
TAGAAATAGCAAGTTAAAATAAGGCTAGTCCGTTATCAACTTGAAAAAGTGGCACCGAGTCGGTGCTTTT
TTGTTTTAGAGCTAGAAATAGCAAGTTAAAATAAGGCTAGTCCGTTTTTAGCGCGTGCGCCAATTCTGCA
GACAAATGGCTCTAGAGGTACCCGTTACATAACTTACGGTAAATGGCCCGCCTGGCTGACCGCCCAACGA
CCCCCGCCCATTGACGTCAATAGTAACGCCAATAGGGACTTTCCATTGACGTCAATGGGTGGAGTATTTA
CGGTAAACTGCCCACTTGGCAGTACATCAAGTGTATCATATGCCAAGTACGCCCCCTATTGACGTCAATG
ACGGTAAATGGCCCGCCTGGCATTGTGCCCAGTACATGACCTTATGGGACTTTCCTACTTGGCAGTACAT
CTACGTATTAGTCATCGCTATTACCATGGTCGAGGTGAGCCCCACGTTCTGCTTCACTCTCCCCATCTCC
CCCCCCTCCCCACCCCCAATTTTGTATTTATTTATTTTTTAATTATTTTGTGCAGCGATGGGGGCGGGGG
GGGGGGGGGGGGGGGCGAGGGGGGGGGGGGGGGGAGGCGGAGAGGTGCGGCGGCAGCCAATCAGAGCGGC
GCGCTCCGAAAGTTTCCTTTTATGGCGAGGCGGCGGCGGCGGCGGCCCTATAAAAAGCGAAGCGCGCGGC
GGGCGGGAGTCGCTGCGCGCTGCCTTCGCCCCGTGCCCCGCTCCGCCGCCGCCTCGCGCCGCCCGCCCCG
GCTCTGACTGACCGCGTTACTCCCACAGGTGAGCGGGCGGGACGGCCCTTCTCCTCCGGGCTGTAATTAG
CTGAGCAAGAGGTAAGGGTTTAAGGGATGGTTGGTTGGTGGGGTATTAATGTTTAATTACCTGGAGCACC
TGCCTGAAATCACTTTTTTTCAGGTTGGACCGGTGCCACCATGGACTATAAGGACCACGACGGAGACTAC
AAGGATCATGATATTGATTACAAAGACGATGACGATAAGATGGCCCCAAAGAAGAAGCGGAAGGTCGGTA
TCCACGGAGTCCCAGCAGCCGACAAGAAGTACAGCATCGGCCTGGACATCGGCACCAACTCTGTGGGCTG
GGCCGTGATCACCGACGAGTACAAGGTGCCCAGCAAGAAATTCAAGGTGCTGGGCAACACCGACCGGCAC
AGCATCAAGAAGAACCTGATCGGAGCCCTGCTGTTCGACAGCGGCGAAACAGCCGAGGCCACCCGGCTGA
AGAGAACCGCCAGAAGAAGATACACCAGACGGAAGAACCGGATCTGCTATCTGCAAGAGATCTTCAGCAA
CGAGATGGCCAAGGTGGACGACAGCTTCTTCCACAGACTGGAAGAGTCCTTCCTGGTGGAAGAGGATAAG
AAGCACGAGCGGCACCCCATCTTCGGCAACATCGTGGACGAGGTGGCCTACCACGAGAAGTACCCCACCA
TCTACCACCTGAGAAAGAAACTGGTGGACAGCACCGACAAGGCCGACCTGCGGCTGATCTATCTGGCCCT
GGCCCACATGATCAAGTTCCGGGGCCACTTCCTGATCGAGGGCGACCTGAACCCCGACAACAGCGACGTG
GACAAGCTGTTCATCCAGCTGGTGCAGACCTACAACCAGCTGTTCGAGGAAAACCCCATCAACGCCAGCG
GCGTGGACGCCAAGGCCATCCTGTCTGCCAGACTGAGCAAGAGCAGACGGCTGGAAAATCTGATCGCCCA
GCTGCCCGGCGAGAAGAAGAATGGCCTGTTCGGAAACCTGATTGCCCTGAGCCTGGGCCTGACCCCCAAC
TTCAAGAGCAACTTCGACCTGGCCGAGGATGCCAAACTGCAGCTGAGCAAGGACACCTACGACGACGACC
TGGACAACCTGCTGGCCCAGATCGGCGACCAGTACGCCGACCTGTTTCTGGCCGCCAAGAACCTGTCCGA
CGCCATCCTGCTGAGCGACATCCTGAGAGTGAACACCGAGATCACCAAGGCCCCCCTGAGCGCCTCTATG
ATCAAGAGATACGACGAGCACCACCAGGACCTGACCCTGCTGAAAGCTCTCGTGCGGCAGCAGCTGCCTG
AGAAGTACAAAGAGATTTTCTTCGACCAGAGCAAGAACGGCTACGCCGGCTACATTGACGGCGGAGCCAG
CCAGGAAGAGTTCTACAAGTTCATCAAGCCCATCCTGGAAAAGATGGACGGCACCGAGGAACTGCTCGTG
AAGCTGAACAGAGAGGACCTGCTGCGGAAGCAGCGGACCTTCGACAACGGCAGCATCCCCCACCAGATCC
ACCTGGGAGAGCTGCACGCCATTCTGCGGCGGCAGGAAGATTTTTACCCATTCCTGAAGGACAACCGGGA
AAAGATCGAGAAGATCCTGACCTTCCGCATCCCCTACTACGTGGGCCCTCTGGCCAGGGGAAACAGCAGA
TTCGCCTGGATGACCAGAAAGAGCGAGGAAACCATCACCCCCTGGAACTTCGAGGAAGTGGTGGACAAGG
GCGCTTCCGCCCAGAGCTTCATCGAGCGGATGACCAACTTCGATAAGAACCTGCCCAACGAGAAGGTGCT
GCCCAAGCACAGCCTGCTGTACGAGTACTTCACCGTGTATAACGAGCTGACCAAAGTGAAATACGTGACC
GAGGGAATGAGAAAGCCCGCCTTCCTGAGCGGCGAGCAGAAAAAGGCCATCGTGGACCTGCTGTTCAAGA
CCAACCGGAAAGTGACCGTGAAGCAGCTGAAAGAGGACTACTTCAAGAAAATCGAGTGCTTCGACTCCGT
GGAAATCTCCGGCGTGGAAGATCGGTTCAACGCCTCCCTGGGCACATACCACGATCTGCTGAAAATTATC
AAGGACAAGGACTTCCTGGACAATGAGGAAAACGAGGACATTCTGGAAGATATCGTGCTGACCCTGACAC
TGTTTGAGGACAGAGAGATGATCGAGGAACGGCTGAAAACCTATGCCCACCTGTTCGACGACAAAGTGAT
GAAGCAGCTGAAGCGGCGGAGATACACCGGCTGGGGCAGGCTGAGCCGGAAGCTGATCAACGGCATCCGG
GACAAGCAGTCCGGCAAGACAATCCTGGATTTCCTGAAGTCCGACGGCTTCGCCAACAGAAACTTCATGC
AGCTGATCCACGACGACAGCCTGACCTTTAAAGAGGACATCCAGAAAGCCCAGGTGTCCGGCCAGGGCGA
TAGCCTGCACGAGCACATTGCCAATCTGGCCGGCAGCCCCGCCATTAAGAAGGGCATCCTGCAGACAGTG
AAGGTGGTGGACGAGCTCGTGAAAGTGATGGGCCGGCACAAGCCCGAGAACATCGTGATCGAAATGGCCA
GAGAGAACCAGACCACCCAGAAGGGACAGAAGAACAGCCGCGAGAGAATGAAGCGGATCGAAGAGGGCAT
CAAAGAGCTGGGCAGCCAGATCCTGAAAGAACACCCCGTGGAAAACACCCAGCTGCAGAACGAGAAGCTG
TACCTGTACTACCTGCAGAATGGGCGGGATATGTACGTGGACCAGGAACTGGACATCAACCGGCTGTCCG
ACTACGATGTGGACCATATCGTGCCTCAGAGCTTTCTGAAGGACGACTCCATCGACAACAAGGTGCTGAC
CAGAAGCGACAAGAACCGGGGCAAGAGCGACAACGTGCCCTCCGAAGAGGTCGTGAAGAAGATGAAGAAC
TACTGGCGGCAGCTGCTGAACGCCAAGCTGATTACCCAGAGAAAGTTCGACAATCTGACCAAGGCCGAGA
GAGGCGGCCTGAGCGAACTGGATAAGGCCGGCTTCATCAAGAGACAGCTGGTGGAAACCCGGCAGATCAC
AAAGCACGTGGCACAGATCCTGGACTCCCGGATGAACACTAAGTACGACGAGAATGACAAGCTGATCCGG
GAAGTGAAAGTGATCACCCTGAAGTCCAAGCTGGTGTCCGATTTCCGGAAGGATTTCCAGTTTTACAAAG
TGCGCGAGATCAACAACTACCACCACGCCCACGACGCCTACCTGAACGCCGTCGTGGGAACCGCCCTGAT
CAAAAAGTACCCTAAGCTGGAAAGCGAGTTCGTGTACGGCGACTACAAGGTGTACGACGTGCGGAAGATG
ATCGCCAAGAGCGAGCAGGAAATCGGCAAGGCTACCGCCAAGTACTTCTTCTACAGCAACATCATGAACT
TTTTCAAGACCGAGATTACCCTGGCCAACGGCGAGATCCGGAAGCGGCCTCTGATCGAGACAAACGGCGA
AACCGGGGAGATCGTGTGGGATAAGGGCCGGGATTTTGCCACCGTGCGGAAAGTGCTGAGCATGCCCCAA
GTGAATATCGTGAAAAAGACCGAGGTGCAGACAGGCGGCTTCAGCAAAGAGTCTATCCTGCCCAAGAGGA
ACAGCGATAAGCTGATCGCCAGAAAGAAGGACTGGGACCCTAAGAAGTACGGCGGCTTCGACAGCCCCAC
CGTGGCCTATTCTGTGCTGGTGGTGGCCAAAGTGGAAAAGGGCAAGTCCAAGAAACTGAAGAGTGTGAAA
GAGCTGCTGGGGATCACCATCATGGAAAGAAGCAGCTTCGAGAAGAATCCCATCGACTTTCTGGAAGCCA
AGGGCTACAAAGAAGTGAAAAAGGACCTGATCATCAAGCTGCCTAAGTACTCCCTGTTCGAGCTGGAAAA
CGGCCGGAAGAGAATGCTGGCCTCTGCCGGCGAACTGCAGAAGGGAAACGAACTGGCCCTGCCCTCCAAA
TATGTGAACTTCCTGTACCTGGCCAGCCACTATGAGAAGCTGAAGGGCTCCCCCGAGGATAATGAGCAGA
AACAGCTGTTTGTGGAACAGCACAAGCACTACCTGGACGAGATCATCGAGCAGATCAGCGAGTTCTCCAA
GAGAGTGATCCTGGCCGACGCTAATCTGGACAAAGTGCTGTCCGCCTACAACAAGCACCGGGATAAGCCC
ATCAGAGAGCAGGCCGAGAATATCATCCACCTGTTTACCCTGACCAATCTGGGAGCCCCTGCCGCCTTCA
AGTACTTTGACACCACCATCGACCGGAAGAGGTACACCAGCACCAAAGAGGTGCTGGACGCCACCCTGAT
CCACCAGAGCATCACCGGCCTGTACGAGACACGGATCGACCTGTCTCAGCTGGGAGGCGACAAAAGGCCG
GCGGCCACGAAAAAGGCCGGCCAGGCAAAAAAGAAAAAGGAATTCGGCAGTGGAGAGGGCAGAGGAAGTC
TGCTAACATGCGGTGACGTCGAGGAGAATCCTGGCCCAATGACCGAGTACAAGCCCACGGTGCGCCTCGC
CACCCGCGACGACGTCCCCAGGGCCGTACGCACCCTCGCCGCCGCGTTCGCCGACTACCCCGCCACGCGC
CACACCGTCGATCCGGACCGCCACATCGAGCGGGTCACCGAGCTGCAAGAACTCTTCCTCACGCGCGTCG
GGCTCGACATCGGCAAGGTGTGGGTCGCGGACGACGGCGCCGCGGTGGCGGTCTGGACCACGCCGGAGAG
CGTCGAAGCGGGGGCGGTGTTCGCCGAGATCGGCCCGCGCATGGCCGAGTTGAGCGGTTCCCGGCTGGCC
GCGCAGCAACAGATGGAAGGCCTCCTGGCGCCGCACCGGCCCAAGGAGCCCGCGTGGTTCCTGGCCACCG
TCGGAGTCTCGCCCGACCACCAGGGCAAGGGTCTGGGCAGCGCCGTCGTGCTCCCCGGAGTGGAGGCGGC
CGAGCGCGCCGGGGTGCCCGCCTTCCTGGAGACCTCCGCGCCCCGCAACCTCCCCTTCTACGAGCGGCTC
GGCTTCACCGTCACCGCCGACGTCGAGGTGCCCGAAGGACCGCGCACCTGGTGCATGACCCGCAAGCCCG
GTGCCTGAGAATTCTAACTAGAGCTCGCTGATCAGCCTCGACTGTGCCTTCTAGTTGCCAGCCATCTGTT
GTTTGCCCCTCCCCCGTGCCTTCCTTGACCCTGGAAGGTGCCACTCCCACTGTCCTTTCCTAATAAAATG
AGGAAATTGCATCGCATTGTCTGAGTAGGTGTCATTCTATTCTGGGGGGTGGGGTGGGGCAGGACAGCAA
GGGGGAGGATTGGGAAGAGAATAGCAGGCATGCTGGGGAGCGGCCGCAGGAACCCCTAGTGATGGAGTTG
GCCACTCCCTCTCTGCGCGCTCGCTCGCTCACTGAGGCCGGGCGACCAAAGGTCGCCCGACGCCCGGGCT
TTGCCCGGGCGGCCTCAGTGAGCGAGCGAGCGCGCAGCTGCCTGCAGGGGCGCCTGATGCGGTATTTTCT
CCTTACGCATCTGTGCGGTATTTCACACCGCATA
[95 nt withheld, positions 6615-6709]
T
[46 nt withheld, positions 6711-6756]
C
[141 nt withheld, positions 6758-6898]
CCTTTGACGTTGGAGTCCACGTTCTTT
[37 nt withheld, positions 6926-6962]
ACTCTATCTCGGGCTATTCTTTTGATTTATAAGGGATTTTGCCGATTTCGGTCTATTGGTTAAAAAATGA
GCTGATTTAACAAAAATTTAACGCGAATTTTAACAAAATATTAACGTTTACAATTTTATGGTGCACTCTC
AGTACAATCTGCTCTGATGCCGCATAGTTAAGCCAGCCCCGACACCCGCCAACACCCGCTGACGCGCCCT
GACGGGCTTGTCTGCTCCCGGCATCCGCTTACAGACAAGCTGTGACCGTCTCCGGGAGCTGCATGTGTCA
GAGGTTTTCACCGTCATCACCGAAACGCGCGAGACGAAAGGGCCTCGTGATACGCCTATTTTTATAGGTT
AATGTCATGATAATAATGGTTTCTTAGACGTCAGGTGGCACTTTTCGGGGAAATGTGCGCGGAACCCCTA
TTTGTTTATTTTTCTAAATACATTCAAATATGTATCCGCTCATGAGACAATAACCCTGATAAATGCTTCA
ATAATATTGAAAAAGGAAGAGTATGAGTATTCAACATTTCCGTGTCGCCCTTATTCCCTTTTTTGCGGCA
TTTTGCCTTCCTGTTTTTGCTCACCCAGAAACGCTGGTGAAAGTAAAAGATGCTGAAGATCAGTTGGGTG
CACGAGTGGGTTACATCGAACTGGATCTCAACAGCGGTAAGATCCTTGAGAGTTTTCGCCCCGAAGAACG
TTTTCCAATGATGAGCACTTTTAAAGTTCTGCTATGTGGCGCGGTATTATCCCGTATTGACGCCGGGCAA
GAGCAACTCGGTCGCCGCATACACTATTCTCAGAATGACTTGGTTGAGTACTCACCAGTCACAGAAAAGC
ATCTTACGGATGGCATGACAGTAAGAGAATTATGCAGTGCTGCCATAACCATGAGTGATAACACTGCGGC
CAACTTACTTCTGACAACGATCGGAGGACCGAAGGAGCTAACCGCTTTTTTGCACAACATGGGGGATCAT
GTAACTCGCCTTGATCGTTGGGAACCGGAGCTGAATGAAGCCATACCAAACGACGAGCGTGACACCACGA
TGCCTGTAGCAATGGCAACAACGTTGCGCAAACTATTAACTGGCGAACTACTTACTCTAGCTTCCCGGCA
ACAATTAATAGACTGGATGGAGGCGGATAAAGTTGCAGGACCACTTCTGCGCTCGGCCCTTCCGGCTGGC
TGGTTTATTGCTGATAAATCTGGAGCCGGTGAGCGTGGAAGCCGCGGTATCATTGCAGCACTGGGGCCAG
ATGGTAAGCCCTCCCGTATCGTAGTTATCTACACGACGGGGAGTCAGGCAACTATGGATGAACGAAATAG
ACAGATCGCTGAGATAGGTGCCTCACTGATTAAGCATTGGTAACTGTCAGACCAAGTTTACTCATATATA
CTTTAGATTGATTTAAAACTTCATTTTTAATTTAAAAGGATCTAGGTGAAGATCCTTTTTGATAATCTCA
TGACCAAAATCCCTTAACGTGAGTTTTCGTTCCACTGAGCGTCAGACCCCGTAGAAAAGATCAAAGGATC
TTCTTGAGATCCTTTTTTTCTGCGCGTAATCTGCTGCTTGCAAACAAAAAAACCACCGCTACCAGCGGTG
GTTTGTTTGCCGGATCAAGAGCTACCAACTCTTTTTCCGAAGGTAACTGGCTTCAGCAGAGCGCAGATAC
CAAATACTGTTCTTCTAGTGTAGCCGTAGTTAGGCCACCACTTCAAGAACTCTGTAGCACCGCCTACATA
CCTCGCTCTGCTAATCCTGTTACCAGTGGCTGCTGCCAGTGGCGATAAGTCGTGTCTTACCGGGTTGGAC
TCAAGACGATAGTTACCGGATAAGGCGCAGCGGTCGGGCTGAACGGGGGGTTCGTGCACACAGCCCAGCT
TGGAGCGAACGACCTACACCGAACTGAGATACCTACAGCGTGAGCTATGAGAAAGCGCCACGCTTCCCGA
AGGGAGAAAGGCGGACAGGTATCCGGTAAGCGGCAGGGTCGGAACAGGAGAGCGCACGAGGGAGCTTCCA
GGGGGAAACGCCTGGTATCTTTATAGTCCTGTCGGGTTTCGCCACCTCTGACTTGAGCGTCGATTTTTGT
GATGCTCGTCAGGGGGGCGGAGCCTATGGAAAAACGCCAGCAACGCGGCCTTTTTACGGTTCCTGGCCTT
TTGCTGGCCTTTTGCTCACATGT
Features (pLannotate 1.2.2; 19 found; start..end, strand, type, name):
      1..241     +  promoter       U6 promoter: RNA polymerase III promoter for human U6 snRNA
    271..346     +  misc_RNA       gRNA scaffold: guide RNA scaffold for the Streptococcus pyogenes CRISPR/Cas9 system
    353..396     +  misc_RNA       gRNA scaffold (fragment): guide RNA scaffold for the Streptococcus pyogenes CRISPR/Cas9 system
    443..728     +  enhancer       CMV enhancer: human cytomegalovirus immediate early enhancer; contains an 18-bp deletion relative to the standard CMV enhancer
    730..985     +  promoter       chicken β-actin promoter: contains a 21-bp deletion relative to the standard chicken β-actin promoter
    986..1213    +  intron         hybrid intron: hybrid between chicken β-actin (CBA) and minute virus of mice (MMV) introns (Gray et al., 2011)
   1351..2952    +  CDS            Cas9(N): N-terminal portion of Streptococcus pyogenes Cas9 (Zetsche et al., 2015)
   2953..5451    +  CDS            Cas9(C): C-terminal portion of Streptococcus pyogenes Cas9 (Zetsche et al., 2015)
   5452..5499    +  CDS            nucleoplasmin NLS: bipartite nuclear localization signal from nucleoplasmin
   5569..6168    +  CDS            PuroR (fragment): puromycin N-acetyltransferase; pac from Streptomyces; confers resistance to puromycin
   6202..6313    +  polyA_signal   bGH poly(A) signal: bovine growth hormone polyadenylation signal
   6418..6558    +  repeat_region  AAV2 ITR: inverted terminal repeat of adeno-associated virus serotype 2 inverted
   6563..6614    -  misc_feature   bom (fragment): basis of mobility region from pBR322
   6633..7088    +  rep_origin     f1 ori (sequence partly withheld): f1 bacteriophage origin of replication; arrow indicates direction of (+) strand synthesis
   7089..7138    -  misc_feature   bom (fragment): basis of mobility region from pBR322
   7240..7275    -  CDS            rop (fragment): Rop protein, which maintains plasmids at low copy number; rop
   7370..7474    +  promoter       AmpR promoter: bla
   7475..8335    +  CDS            AmpR: β-lactamase; bla; confers resistance to ampicillin, carbenicillin, and related antibiotics
   8506..9094    +  rep_origin     ori: high-copy-number ColE1/pMB1/pBR322/pUC origin of replication
