[The description below was written by a language model from this plasmid's Addgene catalogue record and pLannotate feature annotations shown in this document.]
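Description:
pSpCas9(BB)-2A-Puro-V2.0-sgHsXRN1_AH is an all-in-one mammalian CRISPR/Cas9 expression plasmid that delivers both Streptococcus pyogenes Cas9 and a single guide RNA described as directed against human XRN1 (HsXRN1). The catalogue lists the backbone as unknown, although the name indicates a pSpCas9(BB)-2A-Puro V2.0-type vector. In bacteria it is maintained through a high-copy ColE1/pUC-type origin and selected with ampicillin via the bla gene. An f1 phage origin is also present, along with small remnant fragments of the pBR322 bom and rop regions.

Two expression units sit in tandem. A human U6 RNA polymerase III promoter drives the sgRNA. The short gap between the promoter and the S. pyogenes gRNA scaffold is where the XRN1-targeting spacer would lie, though it is not annotated separately, and a partial second scaffold fragment follows. Downstream, a CMV enhancer, chicken β-actin promoter and hybrid intron drive the Cas9 coding sequence, which the annotation software splits into contiguous N- and C-terminal portions that together form one open reading frame. This is followed by a nucleoplasmin nuclear localisation signal. Puromycin N-acetyltransferase comes next, linked to Cas9 through a 2A peptide according to the plasmid name (the 2A is not annotated), so that both proteins arise from one transcript terminated by a bGH polyadenylation signal. A single AAV2 ITR lies after the cassette, and one ITR alone would not support AAV packaging.

The plasmid suits transient transfection with puromycin enrichment of transfected cells to edit or knock out XRN1. The sequencing-derived record is 22 nt shorter than the depositor sequence, consistent with the 21-bp deletion annotated in the β-actin promoter.
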