Addgene plasmid #148859: pSpCas9(BB)-2A-Puro-V2.0-sgHsXRN1_AH
Purpose: Mammalian Expression of HsXRN1-sgRNA
Depositing lab: Elisa Izaurralde.
Backbone
  Vector backbone: Unknown
  Vector type: Mammalian Expression, CRISPR
Growth in bacteria
  Bacterial resistance: Ampicillin, 100 μg/mL
  Growth temperature: 37°C
  Growth strain: NEB Stable
  Copy number: High Copy
Gene/Insert
  Gene/Insert name: HsXRN1-sgRNA
  Species: S.pyogenes
  Cloning method: Unknown
Terms and licenses: Academic/Nonprofit Terms; Industry Terms: Not Available to Industry
Depositor comments: Plasmids from this collection were made available to the research community and donated after the lab closed. Please note that the sequence provided by the depositing laboratory may be theoretical/predicted or based on Sanger sequencing results. There may be discrepancies between sequencing results obtained by Addgene and the depositor sequence. If an Addgene verified sequence is not available, please contact before placing your order to request that our lab fully sequence the plasmid.
How to cite: pSpCas9(BB)-2A-Puro-V2.0-sgHsXRN1_AH was a gift from Elisa Izaurralde (Addgene plasmid # 148859 ; http://n2t.net/addgene:148859 ; RRID:Addgene_148859)
